>Addgene plasmid #56368 | Clover-Actin-C-18 | depositor partial sequence | sequence record 87264 | insert sequence
GTTAGTGACGTCAGATCCGCTAGCGCTACCGGTCGCCACCATGGTGAGCAAGGGCGAGGAGCTGTTCACC
GGGGTGGTGCCCATCCTGGTCGAGCTGGACGGCGACGTAAACGGCCACAAGTTCAGCGTCCGCGGCGAGG
GCGAGGGCGATGCCACCAACGGCAAGCTGACCCTGAAGTTCATCTGCACCACCGGCAAGCTGCCCGTGCC
CTGGCCCACCCTCGTGACCACCTTCGGCTACGGCGTGGCCTGCTTCAGCCGCTACCCCGACCACATGAAG
CAGCACGACTTCTTCAAGTCCGCCATGCCCGAAGGCTACGTCCAGGAGCGCACCATCTCTTTCAAGGACG
ACGGTACCTACAAGACCCGCGCCGAGGTGAAGTTCGAGGGCGACACCCTGGTGAACCGCATCGAGCTGAA
GGGCATCGACTTCAAGGAGGACGGCAACATCCTGGGGCACAAGCTGGAGTACAACTTCAACAGCCACAAC
GTCTATATCACGGCCGACAAGCAGAAGAACGGCATCAAGGCTAACTTCAAGATCCGCCACAACGTTGAGG
ACGGCAGCGTGCAGCTCGCCGACCACTACCAGCAGAACACCCCCATCGGCGACGGCCCCGTGCTGCTGCC
CGACAACCACTACCTGAGCCATCAGTCCGCCCTGAGCAAAGACCCCAACGAGAAGCGCGATCACATGGTC
CTGCTGGAGTTCGTGACCGCCGCCGGGATCACTCTCGGCATGGACGAGCTGTACAAGTCCGGACTCAGAT
CTGGCAGCGGTGGAGGCAGCGCATCCGGCGGAAGCGGAAGCGATGATGATATCGCCGCGCTCGTCGTCGA
CAACGGCTCCGGCATGTGCAAGGCCGGCTTCGCGGGCGACGATGCCCCCCGGGCCGTCTTCCCCTCCATC
GTGGGGCGCCCCAGGCACCAGGGCGTGATGGTGGGCATGGGTCAGAAGGATTCCTATGTGGGCGACGAGG
CCCAGAGCAAGAGAGGCATCCTCACCCTGAAGTACCCCATCGAGCACGGCATCGTCACCAACTGGGACGA
CATGGAGAAAATCTGGCACCACACCTTCTACAATGAGCTGCGTGTGGCTCCCGAGGAGCACCCCGTGCTG
CTGACCGAGGCCCCCCTGAACCCCAAGGCCAACCGCGAGAAGATGACCCAGATCATGTTTGAGACCTTCA
ACACCCCAGCCATGTACGTTGCTATCCAGGCTGTGCTATCCCTGTACGCCTCTGGCCGTACCACTGGCAT
CGTGATGGACTCCGGTGACGGGGTCACCCACACTGTGCCCATCTACGAGGGGTATGCCCTCCCCCATGCC
ATCCTGCGTCTGGACCTGGCTGGCCGGGACCTGACTGACTACCTCATGAAGATCCTCACCGAGCGCGGCT
ACAGCTTCACCACCACGGCCGAGCGGGAAATCGTGCGTGACATTAAGGAGAAGCTGTGCTACGTCGCCCT
GGACTTCGAGCAAGAGATGGCCACGGCTGCTTCCAGCTCCTCCCTGGAGAAGAGCTACGAGCTGCCTGAC
GGCCAGGTCATCACCATTGGCAATGAGCGGTTCCGCTGCCCTGAGGCACTCTTCCAGCCTTCCTTCCTGG
GCATGGAGTCCTGTGGCATCCACGAAACTACCTTCAACTCCATCATGAAGTGTGACGTGGACATCCGCAA
AGACCTGTACGCCAACACAGTGCTGTCTGGCGGCACCACCATGTACCCTGGCATTGCCGACAGGATGCAG
AAGGAGATCACTGCCCTGGCACCCAGCACAATGAAGATCAAGATCATTGCTCCTCCTGAGCGCAAGTACT
CCGTGTGGATCGGCGGCTCCATCCTGGCCTCGCTGTCCACCTTCCAGCAGATGTGGATCAGCAAGCAGGA
GTATGACGAGTCCGGCCCCTCCATCGTCCACCGCAAATGCTTCTAGGGATCCACCGGATCTAGATAACTG
ATCATAATCAGCCATACCACATT
