>Addgene plasmid #56368 | Clover-Actin-C-18 | addgene partial sequence | sequence record 107915 | SV40pA-R 5'-GAAATTTGTGATGCTATTGC-3'
AGCTGCATAACAGTTAACAACAACAATTGCATTCATTTTATGTTTCAGGTTCAGGGGGAGGTGTGGGAGG
TTTTTTAAAGCAAGTAAAACCTCTACAAATGTGGTATGGCTGATTATGATCAGTTATCTAGATCCGGTGG
ATCCCGGGCCCGCGGTACCGTCGACTGCAGAATTCTTACAGCTCGTCCTTTCCGGACTTGTACAGCTCGT
CCATGCCGAGAGTGATCCCGGCGGCGGTCACGAACTCCAGCAGGACCATGTGATCGCGCTTCTCGTTGGG
GTCTTTGCTCAGCTTGGACTGGGTGCTCAGGTAGTGGTTGTCGGGCAGCAGCACGGGGCCGTCGCCGATG
GGGGTGTTCTGCTGGTAGTGGTCGGCGAGCTGCACGCTGCCGTCCTCGATGTTGCAGTTGAGGCCGAAGT
TGGCCTTGATGCCGTTCTTCTGCTTGTCGGCGGTGATATAGACGTTGCCGTGGATGGCGTTGTACTCCAG
CTTGTGCCCCAGGATGTTGCCGTCCTCCTTGAAGTCGATGCCCTTCAGCTCGATGCGGTTCACCAGGGTG
TCGCCCTCGAACTTCACCTCGGCGCGGGTCTTGTAGTTGCCGTCGTCCTTGAAGAAGATGGTGCGCTCCT
GGACGTAGCCTTCGGGCATGGCGGACTTGAAGAAGTCGTGCTGCTTCATGTGGTCGGGGTAGCGGGCGAA
GCACTGCACGCCCCAGCTCAGGGTGGTCACGAGGGTGGGCCAGGGCACGGGCAGCTTGCCGGTGGTGCAG
ATGAACTTCAGGGTCAGCTTGCCGTAGGTGGCATCGCCCTCGCCCTCGCCGGACACGCTGAACTTGTGGC
CGTTTACGTCGCCGTCCAGCTCGACCAGGATGGGCACCACCCCGGTGAACAGCTCCTCGC
