>Addgene plasmid #56368 | Clover-Actin-C-18 | addgene partial sequence | sequence record 108311 | CMV-F 5'-CGCAAATGGGCGGTAGGCGTG-3'
GCAGACTGGTTTAGTGAACCGTCAGATCCGCTAGCGCCACCATGCTGCTATCCGTGCCGTTGCTGCTCGG
CCTCCTCGGCCTGGCCGTCGCCGCACCGGTCGCCACCATGGTGAGCAAGGGCGAGGAGCTGTTCACCGGG
GTGGTGCCCATCCTGGTCGAGCTGGACGGCGACGTAAACGGCCACAAGTTCAGCGTGTCCGGCGAGGGCG
AGGGCGATGCCACCTACGGCAAGCTGACCCTGAAGTTCATCTGCACCACCGGCAAGCTGCCCGTGCCCTG
GCCCACCCTCGTGACCACCCTGAGCTGGGGCGTGCAGTGCTTCGCCCGCTACCCCGACCACATGAAGCAG
CACGACTTCTTCAAGTCCGCCATGCCCGAAGGCTACGTCCAGGAGCGCACCATCTTCTTCAAGGACGACG
GCAACTACAAGACCCGCGCCGAGGTGAAGTTCGAGGGCGACACCCTGGTGAACCGCATCGAGCTGAAGGG
CATCGACTTCAAGGAGGACGGCAACATCCTGGGGCACAAGCTGGAGTACAACGCCATCCACGGCAACGTC
TATATCACCGCCGACAAGCAGAAGAACGGCATCAAGGCCAACTTCGGCCTCAACTGCAACATCGAGGACG
GCAGCGTGCAGCTCGCCGACCACTACCAGCAGAACACCCCCATCGGCGACGGCCCCGTGCTGCTGCCCGA
CAACCACTACCTGAGCACCCAGTCCAAGCTGAGCAAAGACCCCAACGAGAAGCGCGATCACATGGTCCTG
CTGGAGTTCGTGACCGCCGCCGGGATCACTCTCGGCATGGACGAGCTGTACAAGTCCGGAAAGGACGAGC
TGTAAGAATTCTGCAGTCGACGGTACCGCGGGCCCGGGATCCACCGGATCTAGATAACTGATCATAATCA
GCCATACCACATTTGTAGAGGT
