[The description below was written by a language model from this plasmid's Addgene catalogue record.]
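Description:
Clover-Actin-C-18 is a mammalian expression plasmid built on the Clover-C1 backbone (about 4.75 kb without the insert), a C1-style fluorescent protein fusion vector in which the gene of interest is placed downstream of the fluorescent protein coding sequence. It is propagated in E. coli as a high-copy plasmid under kanamycin selection. It also carries a neomycin resistance marker, so transfected mammalian cells can be selected with G418 to obtain stable lines. No feature table accompanies the record, so the origin of replication and the exact arrangement of the resistance cassette are not stated. The listed 3′ sequencing primer implies an SV40 polyadenylation signal downstream of the insert.

The payload is human actin; the reference transcript given as its alternative name corresponds to cytoplasmic beta-actin. It is expressed from the CMV promoter as a fusion with Clover at its N-terminus. Clover is a bright green-yellow GFP derivative developed as an improved FRET donor, and the record gives its excitation and emission peaks as 505 nm and 515 nm. The "C-18" in the name probably indicates a C-type fusion vector with an 18-residue linker between the fluorescent protein and actin, though the record does not define this. The cloning method is also not recorded.

The stated purpose is actin localization. When expressed in mammalian cells, the fusion is incorporated into the actin cytoskeleton, allowing filamentous structures such as stress fibres and lamellipodial networks to be viewed by live or fixed-cell fluorescence microscopy. It also serves as a demonstration of how Clover performs as a fusion tag.
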