Addgene plasmid #56368: Clover-Actin-C-18
Purpose: Localization: Actin, Excitation: 505, Emission: 515
Depositing lab: Michael Davidson. Depositing organization: Florida State University, Tallahassee. Publication: Improving FRET dynamic range with bright green and red fluorescent proteins. Lam AJ, St-Pierre F, Gong Y, Marshall JD, Cranfill PJ, Baird MA, McKeown MR, Wiedenmann J, Davidson MW, Schnitzer MJ, Tsien RY, Lin MZ. Nat Methods. 2012 Sep 9. doi: 10.1038/nmeth.2171. PubMed 22961245.
Backbone
  Vector backbone: Clover-C1
  Backbone size w/o insert (bp): 4750
  Vector type: Mammalian Expression
  Selectable markers: Neomycin (select with G418)
Growth in bacteria
  Bacterial resistance: Kanamycin, 50 μg/mL
  Growth temperature: 37°C
  Growth strain: DH5alpha
  Copy number: High Copy
Gene/Insert
  Gene/Insert name: Actin (alt name: NM_001101.3)
  Species: H. sapiens (human)
  Promoter: CMV
  Tag / fusion protein: Clover (N terminal on backbone)
  Cloning method: Unknown
  Sequencing primers: 5′ CMV-F; 3′ SV40pA-R
Terms and licenses: Academic/Nonprofit Terms; Industry Terms
Depositor comments: . Excitation = 505; Emission = 515
How to cite: Clover-Actin-C-18 was a gift from Michael Davidson (Addgene plasmid # 56368)
